>Addgene plasmid #147045 | pnYC-NpH_N | depositor full sequence | sequence record 289492 | Full Sequence
GGTATGGCAATGAAAGACGGTGAGCTGGTGATATGGGATAGTGTTCACCCTTGTTACACCGTTTTCCATG
AGCAAACTGAAACGTTTTCATCGCTCTGGAGTGAATACCACGACGATTTCCGGCAGTTTCTACACATATA
TTCGCAAGATGTGGCGTGTTACGGTGAAAACCTGGCCTATTTCCCTAAAGGGTTTATTGAGAATATGTTT
TTCGTCTCAGCCAATCCCTGGGTGAGTTTCACCAGTTTTGATTTAAACGTGGCCAATATGGACAACTTCT
TCGCCCCCGTTTTCACCATGGGCAAATATTATACGCAAGGCGACAAGGTGCTGATGCCGCTGGCGATTCA
GGTTCATCATGCCGTCTGTGATGGCTTCCATGTCGGCAGAATGCTTAATGAATTACAACAGTACTGCGAT
GAGTGGCAGGGCGGGGCGTAATTTTTTTAAGGCAGTTATTGGTGCCCTTAAACGCCTGGTGCTACGCCTG
AATAAGTGATAATAAGCGGATGAATGGCAGAAATTCGAAAGCAAATTCGACCCGGTCGTCGGTTCAGGGC
AGGGTCGTTAAATAGCCGCTTATGTCTATTGCTGGTTTACCGGTTTATTGACTACCGGAAGCAGTGTGAC
CGTGTGCTTCTCAAATGCCTGAGGCCAGTTTGCTCAGGCTCTCCCCGTGGAGGTAATAATTGACGATATG
ATCATTTATTCTGCCTCCCAGAGCCTGATAAAAACGGTTAGCGCTTCGTTAATACAGATGTAGGTGTTCC
ACAGGGTAGCCAGCAGCATCCTGCGATGCAGATCCGGAACATAATGGTGCAGGGCGCTTGTTTCGGCGTG
GGTATGGTGGCAGGCCCCGTGGCCGGGGGACTGTTGGGCGCTGCCGGCACCTGTCCTACGAGTTGCATGA
TAAAGAAGACAGTCATAAGTGCGGCGACGATAGTCATGCCCCGCGCCCACCGGAAGGAGCTACCGGACAG
CGGTGCGGACTGTTGTAACTCAGAATAAGAAATGAGGCCGCTCATGGCGTTGACTCTCAGTCATAGTATC
GTGGTATCACCGGTTGGTTCCACTCTCTGTTGCGGGCAACTTCAGCAGCACGTAGGGGACTTCCGCGTTT
CCAGACTTTACGAAACACGGAAACCGAAGACCATTCATGTTGTTGCTCAGGTCGCAGACGTTTTGCAGCA
GCAGTCGCTTCACGTTCGCTCGCGTATCGGTGATTCATTCTGCTAACCAGTAAGGCAACCCCGCCAGCCT
AGCCGGGTCCTCAACGACAGGAGCACGATCATGCGCACCCGTGGCCAGGACCCAACGCTGCCCGAGATGC
GCCGCGTGCGGCTGCTGGAGATGGCGGACGCGATGGATATGTTCTGCCAAGGGTTGGTTTGCGCATTCAC
AGTTCTCCGCAAGAATTGATTGGCTCCAATTCTTGGAGTGGTGAATCCGTTAGCGAGGTGCCGCCGGCTT
CCATTCAGGTCGAGGTGGCCCGGCTCCATGCACCGCGACGCAACGCGGGGAGGCAGACAAGGTATAGGGC
GGCGCCTACAATCCATGCCAACCCGTTCCATGTGCTCGCCGAGGCGGCATAAATCGCCGTGACGATCAGC
GGTCCAGTGATCGAAGTTAGGCTGGTAAGAGCCGCGAGCGATCCTTGAAGCTGTCCCTGATGGTCGTCAT
CTACCTGCCTGGACAGCATGGCCTGCAACGCGGGCATCCCGATGCCGCCGGAAGCGAGAAGAATCATAAT
GGGGAAGGCCATCCAGCCTCGCGTCGCGAACGCCAGCAAGACGTAGCCCAGCGCGTCGGCCGCCATGCCG
GCGATAATGGCCTGCTTCTCGCCGAAACGTTTGGTGGCGGGACCAGTGACGAAGGCTTGAGCGAGGGCGT
GCAAGATTCCGAATACCGCAAGCGACAGGCCGATCATCGTCGCGCTCCAGCGAAAGCGGTCCTCGCCGAA
AATGACCCAGAGCGCTGCCGGCACCTGTCCTACGAGTTGCATGATAAAGAAGACAGTCATAAGTGCGGCG
ACGATAGTCATGCCCCGCGCCCACCGGAAGGAGCTGACTGGGTTGAAGGCTCTCAAGGGCATCGGTCGAC
GCTCTCCCTTATGCGACTCCTGCATTAGGAAGCAGCCCAGTAGTAGGTTGAGGCCGTTGAGCACCGCCGC
CGCAAGGAATGGTGCATGCAAGGAGATGGCGCCCAACAGTCCCCCGGCCACGGGGCCTGCCACCATACCC
ACGCCGAAACAAGCGCTCATGAGCCCGAAGTGGCGAGCCCGATCTTCCCCATCGGTGATGTCGGCGATAT
AGGCGCCAGCAACCGCACCTGTGGCGCCGGTGATGCCGGCCACGATGCGTCCGGCGTAGAGGATCAGACT
AAGATCTCGATCCCGCGAAATTAATACGACTCACTATAGGGGAATTGTGAGCGGATAACAATTCCCCACT
AGTAATAATTTTGTTTAACTTTAAGAAGGAGATATACCATGGGCAGCAGCCATCATCATCATCATCACAG
CAGCGGTACCGGCAGCGGCCTGGAAGTTCTGTTCCAGGGGCCCCATATGCTCGAGCTTAAGCAATTGGGA
TCCTAATAGTCTAGAGCTAGCCCTAGGAGATCCGGCTGCTAACAAAGCCCGAAAGGAAGCTGAGTTGGCT
GCTGCCACCGCTGAGCAATAACTAGCATAACCCCTTGGGGCCTCTAAACGGGTCTTGAGGGGTTTTTTGC
TGAAAGGAGGAACTATATCCGGATATCCCGCAAGAGGCCCGGCAGTACCGGCATAACCAAGCCTATGCCT
ACAGCATCCAGGGTGACGGTGCCGAGGATGACGATGAGCGCATTGTTAGATTTCATACACGGTGCCTGAC
TGCGTTAGCAATTTAACTGTGATAAACTACCGCATTAAAGCTTATCGATGATAAGCTGTCAAACATGAGA
ATTACAACTTATATCGTATGGGGCTGACTTCAGGTGCTACATTTGAAGAGATAAATTGCACTGAAATCAA
GAAATATTTTATCTGATTAATAAGATGATCTTCTTGAGATCGTTTTGGTCTGCGCGTAATCTCTTGCTCT
GAAAACGAAAAAACCGCCTTGCAGGGCGGTTTTTCGAAGGTTCTCTGAGCTACCAACTCTTTGAACCGAG
GTAACTGGCTTGGAGGAGCGCAGTCACCAAAACTTGTCCTTTCAGTTTAGCCTTAACCGGCGCATGACTT
CAAGACTAACTCCTCTAAATCAATTACCAGTGGCTGCTGCCAGTGGTGCTTTTGCATGTCTTTCCGGGTT
GGACTCAAGACGATAGTTACCGGATAAGGCGCAGCGGTCGGACTGAACGGGGGGTTCGTGCATACAGTCC
AGCTTGGAGCGAACTGCCTACCCGGAACTGAGTGTCAGGCGTGGAATGAGACAAACGCGGCCATAACAGC
GGAATGACACCGGTAAACCGAAAGGCAGGAACAGGAGAGCGCACGAGGGAGCCGCCAGGGGGAAACGCCT
GGTATCTTTATAGTCCTGTCGGGTTTCGCCACCACTGATTTGAGCGTCAGATTTCGTGATGCTTGTCAGG
GGGGCGGAGCCTATGGAAAAACGGCTTTGCCGCGGCCCTCTCACTTCCCTGTTAAGTATCTTCCTGGCAT
CTTCCAGGAAATCTCCGCCCCGTTCGTAAGCCATTTCCGCTCGCCGCAGTCGAACGACCGAGCGTAGCGA
GTCAGTGAGCGAGGAAGCGGAATATATCCTGTATCACATATTCTGCTGACGCACCGGTGCAGCCTTTTTT
CTCCTGCCACATGAAGCACTTCACTGACACCCTCATCAGTGCCAACATAGTAAGCCAGTATACACTCCCC
TAGCGCTGATGTCCGGCGGTGCTTTTGCCGTTACGCACCACCCCGTCAGTAGCTGAACAGGAGGGACAGC
TGATAGAAACAGAAGCCACTGGAGCACCTCAAAAACACCATCATACACTAAATCAGTAAGTTGGCAGCAT
CACCCGACGCACTTTGCGCCGAATAAATACCTGTGACGGAAGATCACTTCGCAGAATAAATAAATCCTGG
TGTCCCTGTTGATACCGGGAAGCCCTGGGCCAACTTTTGGCGAAAATGAGACGTTGATCGGCACGTAAGA
GGTTCCAACTTTCACCATAATGAAATAAGATCACTACCGGGCGTATTTTTTGAGTTATCGAGATTTTCAG
GAGCTAAGGAAGCTAAAATGGAGAAAAAAATCACTGGATATACCACCGTTGATATATCCCAATGGCATCG
TAAAGAACATTTTGAGGCATTTCAGTCAGTTGCTCAATGTACCTATAACCAGACCGTTCAGCTGGATATT
ACGGCCTTTTTAAAGACCGTAAAGAAAAATAAGCACAAGTTTTATCCGGCCTTTATTCACATTCTTGCCC
GCCTGATGAATGCTCATCCGGAATTC
Features (pLannotate 1.2.2; 17 found; start..end, strand, type, name):
    739..834     -  CDS            resD (fragment): REDF_ECOLI - Also known as D. Protein inferred from homology: Swiss-Prot protein existence level 3. Acts as a repressor of transcription and as a site-specific resolvase that cleaves at the RfsF site. From Escherichia coli (strain K12).
    824..881     +  CDS            TcR (fragment): tetracycline efflux protein; tet; confers resistance to tetracycline
    878..971     -  CDS            TcR (fragment): tetracycline efflux protein; tet; confers resistance to tetracycline
   1475..2375    -  CDS            TcR (fragment): tetracycline efflux protein; tet; confers resistance to tetracycline
   2402..2420    +  promoter       T7 promoter: promoter for bacteriophage T7 RNA polymerase
   2421..2445    +  protein_bind   lac operator: The lac repressor binds to the lac operator to inhibit transcription in E. coli. This inhibition can be relieved by adding lactose or isopropyl-β-D-thiogalactopyranoside (IPTG). lac repressor encoded by lacI
   2460..2482    +  RBS            RBS: efficient ribosome binding site from bacteriophage T7 gene 10 (Olins and Rangwala, 1989)
   2501..2517    +  CDS            capTEV™ (fragment): composite tag for in vivo biotinylation, TEV protease cleavage, and 6xHis tagging
   2625..2674    +  CDS            SET1 (fragment): solubility-enhancement tag derived from T7 phage gene 10B
   2682..2729    +  terminator     T7 terminator: transcription terminator for bacteriophage T7 RNA polymerase
   2752..2856    -  CDS            TcR (fragment): tetracycline efflux protein; tet; confers resistance to tetracycline
   2904..2932    -  promoter       tet promoter: E. coli promoter for tetracycline efflux protein gene
   3044..3589    +  rep_origin     p15A ori: Plasmids containing the medium-copy-number p15A origin of replication can be propagated in E. coli cells that contain a second plasmid with the ColE1 origin.
   3677..3732    +  rep_origin     RSF ori (fragment): Plasmids containing the RSF 1030 origin of replication can be propagated in E. coli cells that contain additional plasmids with compatible origins.
   3851..3994    -  mobile_element IS1 (fragment): prokaryotic transposable element IS1
   4115..4217    +  promoter       cat promoter: promoter of the E. coli cat gene encoding chloramphenicol acetyltransferase
   4218..441     +  CDS            CmR (across the origin): chloramphenicol acetyltransferase; cat; confers resistance to chloramphenicol
