[The description below was written by a language model from this plasmid's Addgene catalogue record and pLannotate feature annotations shown in this document.]
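Description:
pnYC-NpH_N is an empty bacterial expression backbone of about 4.4 kb, built on the pnYC vector. According to the associated publication, it belongs to a vector series developed for co-expressing the subunits of multiprotein complexes in E. coli. It replicates from a p15A origin, listed in the record as low copy. This origin is compatible with ColE1-type plasmids, so the vector can be maintained alongside a second expression plasmid in the same cell, which fits the co-expression purpose. Selection is by chloramphenicol, through a chloramphenicol acetyltransferase gene driven by its own cat promoter. The several disrupted fragments of the tetracycline resistance gene, the tet promoter, and the short IS1, resD and RSF-origin matches look like nonfunctional remnants of the parental backbone. The expression cassette appears to have been inserted into the former tetracycline gene.

The cassette is a standard T7 system. A T7 promoter is followed by a lac operator for IPTG-relievable repression, the phage T7 gene 10 ribosome binding site, a short cloning region and the T7 terminator. Expression therefore needs a host that supplies T7 RNA polymerase. No lacI gene is annotated, so the repressor would have to come from the host or a partner plasmid. Just downstream of the RBS, a very short match to a composite His/TEV tag suggests an N-terminal histidine tag, which would agree with the plasmid name. However, the record does not state the tag or any protease cleavage site, and the hit is only a fragment. No insert is present. Users are expected to clone an open reading frame of interest for recombinant protein production. The depositor notes that the supplied sequence may be theoretical rather than fully verified.
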