Addgene plasmid #147045: pnYC-NpH_N
Purpose: (Empty Backbone) Bacterial Expression vector
Depositing lab: Elisa Izaurralde. Depositing organization: Max Planck Institute for Developmental Biology. Publication: Deciphering correct strategies for multiprotein complex assembly by co-expression: application to complexes as large as the histone octamer. Diebold ML, Fribourg S, Koch M, Metzger T, Romier C. J Struct Biol. 2011 Aug;175(2):178-88. doi: 10.1016/j.jsb.2011.02.001. Epub 2011 Feb 12. PubMed 21320604.
Backbone
  Vector backbone: pnYC
  Vector type: Bacterial Expression
Growth in bacteria
  Bacterial resistance: Chloramphenicol, 25 μg/mL
  Growth temperature: 37°C
  Growth strain: DH5alpha
  Copy number: Low Copy
Gene/Insert
  Gene/Insert name: None
Terms and licenses: Academic/Nonprofit Terms; Industry Terms: Not Available to Industry
Depositor comments: Plasmids from this collection were made available to the research community and donated after the lab closed. Please note that the sequence provided by the depositing laboratory may be theoretical/predicted or based on Sanger sequencing results. There may be discrepancies between sequencing results obtained by Addgene and the depositor sequence. If an Addgene verified sequence is not available, please contact before placing your order to request that our lab fully sequence the plasmid.
How to cite: pnYC-NpH_N was a gift from Elisa Izaurralde (Addgene plasmid # 147045 ; http://n2t.net/addgene:147045 ; RRID:Addgene_147045)
